Addgene plasmid #50486: pcDNA3.1-nAChr-Alpha6-GFP
Purpose: this report is the first to directly measure nAChr subunit stoichiometry using FRET and plasma membrane localization of Alpha6 and Beta3 containing receptors using TIRF
Depositing lab: Henry Lester. Depositing organization: California Institute of Technology. Publication: Subcellular trafficking, pentameric assembly, and subunit stoichiometry of neuronal nicotinic acetylcholine receptors containing fluorescently labeled alpha6 and beta3 subunits. Drenan RM, Nashmi R, Imoukhuede P, Just H, McKinney S, Lester HA. Mol Pharmacol. 2008 Jan;73(1):27-41. Epub 2007 Oct 11. 10.1124/mol.107.039180 PubMed 17932221.
Backbone
  Vector backbone: pcDNA3.1
  Backbone manufacturer: Invitrogen
  Backbone size w/o insert (bp): 5428
  Total vector size (bp): 8997
  Vector type: Mammalian Expression
Growth in bacteria
  Bacterial resistance: Ampicillin, 100 μg/mL
  Growth temperature: 37°C
  Growth strain: Top10
  Copy number: High Copy
Gene/Insert
  Gene/Insert name: nAChr-alpha6 (alt name: Alpha6-GFP)
  Species: M. musculus (mouse)
  Insert size (bp): 3569
  Mutation: Gly-Ala-Gly flexible linker flanking the GFP open reading frame on both N and C terminal sides
  GenBank ID: BC031985
  Entrez Gene: Chrna6 (a.k.a. Acra6, Nica6)
  Promoter: CMV
  Tag / fusion protein: GFP fusion in M3-M4 loop (after residue A405)
  Cloning method: Restriction Enzyme; 5′ cloning site KpnI (not destroyed); 3′ cloning site XhoI (not destroyed)
  Sequencing primers: 5′ XFP5’_F ATGGTGAGCAAGGGCGAGGAG –sits on 5’end of the fluorophore and is common to GFP ,CFP, YFP and mCherry; 3′ XFP3’_R CTTGTACAGCTCGTCCATGCC –sits on 3’end of the fluorophore and is common to GFP, CFP, YFP and mCherry
Terms and licenses: Academic/Nonprofit Terms; Industry Terms: Not Available to Industry
How to cite: pcDNA3.1-nAChr-Alpha6-GFP was a gift from Henry Lester (Addgene plasmid # 50486 ; http://n2t.net/addgene:50486 ; RRID:Addgene_50486)
