[The description below was written by a language model from this plasmid's Addgene catalogue record.]
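Description:
pcDNA3.1-nAChr-Alpha6-GFP is a mammalian expression plasmid built on the commercial pcDNA3.1 backbone (about 5.4 kb), carrying an insert of roughly 3.6 kb for a total size of about 9 kb. It is maintained in E. coli as a high-copy plasmid under ampicillin selection. No feature table accompanies the record, so other backbone elements, such as the polyadenylation signal or any mammalian selection marker, are not explicitly documented here.

The payload is the mouse Chrna6 gene, encoding the alpha6 subunit of the neuronal nicotinic acetylcholine receptor, cloned between KpnI and XhoI sites (both retained) and driven by the CMV promoter for strong constitutive expression in transfected mammalian cells. Rather than being tagged at a terminus, the subunit carries GFP inserted internally, in the intracellular loop between the M3 and M4 transmembrane segments, after residue A405. The GFP open reading frame is flanked on both sides by a short Gly-Ala-Gly flexible linker. Placing the fluorophore in this loop leaves both ends of the subunit unmodified, and the linkers give the fluorescent protein some freedom from the surrounding receptor sequence.

According to the record, the construct was made for work on fluorescently labelled alpha6- and beta3-containing nicotinic receptors, covering their subcellular trafficking and pentameric assembly. There, subunit stoichiometry was measured directly by FRET, and plasma membrane localization was examined by TIRF microscopy. The sequencing primer notes mention GFP, CFP, YFP and mCherry as fluorophores with shared end sequences.
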