>Addgene plasmid #50486 | pcDNA3.1-nAChr-Alpha6-GFP | addgene partial sequence | sequence record 77415 | BGH-rev 5'-TAGAAGGCACAGTCGAGG-3'
GTTTAAACGGGCCCTCTAGACTCGAGTTAAGACTTTCCTGTGTTCCCAAGCAGTGGCTGCAGAAATAGCC
CCACAGTTCCAAACACACAGACAATTATAAATACCCAAAGGAAGACTCTGTCCACCACCATAGCCATGTA
TTTCCAGTCGTCTTCTACCTCGTTTGTTTCATTGTGGCTCTTCATGTTTTCTGCTATGAATTGAACACTC
TCGATGACATCTTCAACATCGGACGAGTGCTCTGAATTCTCTGCCACCCACCGTGCAGGCTGCTGGCTTG
ATCTTCTCTTTCCAGGTGCTCCTGCCTTGTACAGCTCGTCCATGCCGAGAGTGATCCCGGCGGCGGTCAC
GAACTCCAGCAGGACCATGTGATCGCGCTTCTCGTTGGGGTCTTTGCTAAGCTTGGACTGGGTGCTCAGG
TAGTGGTTGTCGGGCAGCAGCACGGGGCCGTCGCCGATGGGGGTGTTCTGCTGGTAGTGGTCGGCGAGCT
GCACGCTGCCGTCCTCGATGTTGTGGCGGATCTTGAAGTTCACCTTGATGCCGTTCTTCTGCTTGTCGGC
CATGATATAGACGTTGTGGCTGTTGTAGTTGTACTCCAGCTTGTGCCCCAGGATGTTGCCGTCCTCCTTG
AAGTCGATGCCCTTCAGCTCGATGCGGTTCACCAGGGTGTCGCCCTCGAACTTCACCTCGGCGCGGGTCT
TGTAGTTGCCGTCGTCCTTGAAGAAGATGGTGCGCTCCTGGACGTAGCCTTCGGGCATGGCGGACTTGAA
GAAGTCGTGCTGCTTCATGTGGTCGGGGTAGCGGCTGAAGCACTGCACGCCGTAGGTCAGGGTGGTCACG
AGGGTGGGCCAGGGCACGGGCAGCTTGCCGGTGGTGCAGATGAACTTCAGGGTCAGCTTGCCGTAGGTGG
CATCGCCCTCGCCCTCGCCGGACACGCTGAACTTGTGGCCGTTTACGTCGCCGTCCAGCTCGACCAG
