>Addgene plasmid #50486 | pcDNA3.1-nAChr-Alpha6-GFP | addgene partial sequence | sequence record 77416 | EGFP-N 5'-CGTCGCCGTCCAGCTCGACCAG-3'
TGCTCACCATGGCTCCTGCTGCTATGTCACTTGATTTTTGGCAGTGGTGGCATTCCTTTAGAAGTTTGGA
TTCTCCTCGATGAGTAAATTTGACCTTGGCAGGCCTCTTGGTATGGCTTTTGGGGTCCTTAACACCTCCT
GCCTCCTTTGTCTTGTCCAGAGGTTTCCTCATCATCAGAATCGAGGGGAAGGCCTGAAGGAAGATGGTCT
TCACCCACTTGGGCATGGTATGCGTTGCTGGGGTCCTGTAGTGTATGTTCAGCACGAACACGGTCACCAC
AATGGACAGCGTGACAAAGATCATGGTGAACAGTAGATACTCACCCACCAGTGGGATCACGAGAGATGTG
GATGGGATGGTCTCTGTAATCACCAGCAAAAAGACAGTGAGAGAAAGCAGAACGGAGATGCAAAGAGTCA
CTTTCTCGCCACAGTCGGAGGGAAGGTAAAAAACCAGCACCGTGAGGAAGGAAATGAAGAGGCAGGGGAT
GATGAGGTTGATGGTGTAAAACATGGGCAACCTCCTGATGTAGAAGGAGTAGGTTATGTCCGTGTAAATC
TCTTCACAGCAGTTGTACTTGATGTCATGCTTATAGCCAGAGGCGTCGACAATTTCCCATTCACTGTTTT
CCCAAAAGTCGTTCATGTCTACTTTAGAGCCAATGATGAGAAGGTCGATTTCTGCCTTGTCATAAGTCCA
GGAACCAAACTTCAGGGAGCAGTTTTGATGGTCAAACGGGAAGAAGGTGATGTCCATTGGGCAGGAGCTC
TTAAAGATGGCTGGTGGGGTCCAGGTTATCACACCGTCATACTTGAGAAGAGCTTTGGTCTTGCCTTCGA
CCTGGAAGTCGCCGACAGCATTGTTATACAGAACGATGTCAGGCTTCCAGATGTTGTCTGCTGGAACTCG
AAGTGTC
